Addgene plasmid #164464: H2B-mGreenLantern
Purpose: Localization of mGreenLantern fluorescent protein to histone 2B
Depositing lab: Gregory Petsko. Publication: mGreenLantern: a bright monomeric fluorescent protein with rapid expression and cell filling properties for neuronal imaging. Campbell BC, Nabel EM, Murdock MH, Lao-Peregrin C, Tsoulfas P, Blackmore MG, Lee FS, Liston C, Morishita H, Petsko GA. Proc Natl Acad Sci U S A. 2020 Dec 1;117(48):30710-30721. doi: 10.1073/pnas.2000942117. Epub 2020 Nov 18. PubMed 33208539.
Backbone
  Vector backbone: Unspecified
  Vector type: Mammalian Expression
  Selectable markers: Neomycin (select with G418)
Growth in bacteria
  Bacterial resistance: Kanamycin, 50 μg/mL
  Growth temperature: 37°C
  Growth strain: DH5alpha
  Copy number: High Copy
Gene/Insert
  Gene/Insert name: mGreenLantern
  Species: H. sapiens (human)
  Insert size (bp): 720
  Mutation: Clover-F64L/S72A/E124V/N149K/I167T/S175G/A206K/L221K/F223R/G232D
  Promoter: CMV
  Tag / fusion protein: Human Histone 2B (D26G and V119I mutations) (N terminal on insert)
  Cloning method: Restriction Enzyme; 5′ cloning site BshTI (not destroyed); 3′ cloning site NotI (not destroyed)
  Sequencing primers: 5′ CMV-F; 3′ GACATGGACGAGCTGTACAAG
Terms and licenses: Academic/Nonprofit Terms; Industry Terms: Not Available to Industry
How to cite: H2B-mGreenLantern was a gift from Gregory Petsko (Addgene plasmid # 164464 ; http://n2t.net/addgene:164464 ; RRID:Addgene_164464)
