[The description below was written by a language model from this plasmid's Addgene catalogue record and pLannotate feature annotations shown in this document.]
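Description:
H2B-mGreenLantern is a 5.1 kb mammalian expression plasmid that produces the green fluorescent protein mGreenLantern fused to human histone H2B, so that the fluorescence is targeted to chromatin and marks the nucleus. The backbone is not specified in the record. The feature layout shows a high-copy ColE1/pUC-type origin and an f1 origin. A single NeoR/KanR (Tn5 aminoglycoside phosphotransferase) gene is driven by tandem bacterial (AmpR/bla) and SV40 early promoters and terminated by the HSV TK polyadenylation signal. This dual-promoter arrangement lets one marker provide kanamycin resistance in bacteria and G418 selection in mammalian cells.

The expression cassette begins with the CMV immediate early enhancer and promoter, which span the numbering origin of the circular sequence. These are followed by a remnant of a multiple cloning site, the H2B coding sequence (HIST1H2BJ, recorded as carrying D26G and V119I substitutions), a short linker, and the 720 bp mGreenLantern coding sequence, ending in the SV40 polyadenylation signal. H2B therefore sits at the N terminus of the fusion. mGreenLantern is a bright monomeric derivative of Clover carrying ten listed point substitutions, including A206K. It was inserted between BshTI and NotI sites, both of which are retained. The short annotated fragments of SV40 large T antigen, ble and the bGH poly(A) signal appear to be incidental matches or backbone remnants rather than functional elements.

The stated purpose is to localise mGreenLantern to histone 2B. Such a construct would typically serve as a nuclear or chromatin marker in transfected mammalian cells and as a test of how the fluorescent protein behaves in a fusion.
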