Features (pLannotate 1.2.2; 15 found; start..end, strand, type, name):
      1..204     +  promoter       CMV promoter: human cytomegalovirus (CMV) immediate early promoter
    227..288     +  misc_feature   MCS (fragment): multiple cloning site
    293..670     +  CDS            H2B: human histone H2B; HIST1H2BJ
    689..1408    +  CDS            mGreenLantern: monomeric GFP derivative that displays exceptionally high brightness in cells (Campbell et al., 2020)
   1425..1508    +  CDS            large T antigen (fragment): large T antigen from SV40 (simian virus 40)
   1531..1652    +  polyA_signal   SV40 poly(A) signal: SV40 polyadenylation signal
   1686..2114    -  rep_origin     f1 ori (sequence partly withheld): f1 bacteriophage origin of replication; arrow indicates direction of (+) strand synthesis
   2141..2245    +  promoter       AmpR promoter: bla
   2247..2604    +  promoter       SV40 promoter: SV40 enhancer and early promoter
   2639..3433    +  CDS            NeoR/KanR: aminoglycoside phosphotransferase from Tn5; aph(3')-II (or nptII); confers resistance to neomycin, kanamycin, and G418 (Geneticin®)
   3454..3606    +  CDS            ble (fragment): BLE_KLEPN - Experimental evidence at protein level: Swiss-Prot protein existence level 1. Binding protein with a strong affinity to the bleomycin family of antibiotics. Binds to CL990; an antimitotic-antibiotic compound. From Klebsiella pneumoniae.
   3665..3712    +  polyA_signal   HSV TK poly(A) signal: herpes simplex virus thymidine kinase polyadenylation signal (Cole and Stacy, 1985)
   3803..3819    -  polyA_signal   bGH poly(A) signal (fragment): bovine growth hormone polyadenylation signal
   4041..4629    +  rep_origin     ori: high-copy-number ColE1/pMB1/pBR322/pUC origin of replication
   4804..5107    +  enhancer       CMV enhancer: human cytomegalovirus immediate early enhancer
>Addgene plasmid #164464 | H2B-mGreenLantern | addgene full sequence | sequence record 322386 | Addgene NGS Result
GTGATGCGGTTTTGGCAGTACATCAATGGGCGTGGATAGCGGTTTGACTCACGGGGATTTCCAAGTCTCC
ACCCCATTGACGTCAATGGGAGTTTGTTTTGGCACCAAAATCAACGGGACTTTCCAAAATGTCGTAACAA
CTCCGCCCCATTGACGCAAATGGGCGGTAGGCGTGTACGGTGGGAGGTCTATATAAGCAGAGCTGGTTTA
GTGAACCGTCAGATCCGCTAGCGCTACCGGACTCAGATCTCGAGCTCAAGCTTCGAATTCTGCAGTCGAC
GGTACCGCCACCATGCCAGAGCCAGCGAAGTCTGCTCCCGCCCCGAAAAAGGGCTCCAAGAAGGCGGTGA
CTAAGGCGCAGAAGAAAGGCGGCAAGAAGCGCAAGCGCAGCCGCAAGGAGAGCTATTCCATCTATGTGTA
CAAGGTTCTGAAGCAGGTCCACCCTGACACCGGCATTTCGTCCAAGGCCATGGGCATCATGAATTCGTTT
GTGAACGACATTTTCGAGCGCATCGCAGGTGAGGCTTCCCGCCTGGCGCATTACAACAAGCGCTCGACCA
TCACCTCCAGGGAGATCCAGACGGCCGTGCGCCTGCTGCTGCCTGGGGAGTTGGCCAAGCACGCCGTGTC
CGAGGGTACTAAGGCCATCACCAAGTACACCAGCGCTAAGGATCCACCGGTCGCCACCATGGTGAGCAAG
GGCGAGGAGCTGTTCACCGGGGTGGTGCCCATCCTGGTCGAGCTGGACGGCGACGTAAACGGCCACAAGT
TCAGCGTCCGCGGCGAGGGCGAGGGCGATGCCACCAACGGCAAGCTGACCCTGAAGTTCATCTGCACCAC
CGGCAAGCTGCCCGTGCCCTGGCCCACCCTCGTGACCACCTTAGGCTACGGCGTGGCCTGCTTCGCCCGC
TACCCCGACCACATGAAGCAGCACGACTTCTTCAAGTCCGCCATGCCCGAAGGCTACGTCCAGGAGCGCA
CCATCTCTTTCAAGGACGACGGTACCTACAAGACCCGCGCCGAGGTGAAGTTCGAGGGCGACACCCTGGT
GAACCGCATCGTGCTGAAGGGCATCGACTTCAAGGAGGACGGCAACATCCTGGGGCACAAGCTGGAGTAC
AACTTCAACAGCCACAAGGTCTATATCACGGCCGACAAGCAGAAGAACGGCATCAAGGCTAACTTCAAGA
CCCGCCACAACGTTGAGGACGGCGGCGTGCAGCTCGCCGACCACTACCAGCAGAACACCCCCATCGGCGA
CGGCCCCGTGCTGCTGCCCGACAACCACTACCTGAGCCATCAGTCCAAGCTGAGCAAAGACCCCAACGAG
AAGCGCGATCACATGGTCCTGAAGGAGAGGGTGACCGCCGCCGGGATTACACATGACATGGACGAGCTGT
ACAAGTAAAGCGGCCGCGACTCTAGATCATAATCAGCCATACCACATTTGTAGAGGTTTTACTTGCTTTA
AAAAACCTCCCACACCTCCCCCTGAACCTGAAACATAAAATGAATGCAATTGTTGTTGTTAACTTGTTTA
TTGCAGCTTATAATGGTTACAAATAAAGCAATAGCATCACAAATTTCACAAATAAAGCATTTTTTTCACT
GCATTCTAGTTGTGGTTTGTCCAAACTCATCAATGTATCTTAAGGCGTAAATTGTAAGCGTTAATATTTT
GTTAAAATTCGCGTTAAATTTTTGTTAAATCAGCTCATTTTTTAACCAATAGGCCGAAATCGGCAAAATC
CCTTATAAATCAAAAGAATAGACCGAGATAGGGT
[37 nt withheld, positions 1785-1821]
AAAGAACGTGGACTCCAACGTCAAAGG
[49 nt withheld, positions 1849-1897]
T
[91 nt withheld, positions 1899-1989]
G
[124 nt withheld, positions 1991-2114]
CAGGTGGCACTTTTCGGGGAAATGTGCGCGGAACCCCTATTTGTTTATTTTTCTAAATACATTCAAATAT
GTATCCGCTCATGAGACAATAACCCTGATAAATGCTTCAATAATATTGAAAAAGGAAGAGTCCTGAGGCG
GAAAGAACCAGCTGTGGAATGTGTGTCAGTTAGGGTGTGGAAAGTCCCCAGGCTCCCCAGCAGGCAGAAG
TATGCAAAGCATGCATCTCAATTAGTCAGCAACCAGGTGTGGAAAGTCCCCAGGCTCCCCAGCAGGCAGA
AGTATGCAAAGCATGCATCTCAATTAGTCAGCAACCATAGTCCCGCCCCTAACTCCGCCCATCCCGCCCC
TAACTCCGCCCAGTTCCGCCCATTCTCCGCCCCATGGCTGACTAATTTTTTTTATTTATGCAGAGGCCGA
GGCCGCCTCGGCCTCTGAGCTATTCCAGAAGTAGTGAGGAGGCTTTTTTGGAGGCCTAGGCTTTTGCAAA
GATCGATCAAGAGACAGGATGAGGATCGTTTCGCATGATTGAACAAGATGGATTGCACGCAGGTTCTCCG
GCCGCTTGGGTGGAGAGGCTATTCGGCTATGACTGGGCACAACAGACAATCGGCTGCTCTGATGCCGCCG
TGTTCCGGCTGTCAGCGCAGGGGCGCCCGGTTCTTTTTGTCAAGACCGACCTGTCCGGTGCCCTGAATGA
ACTGCAAGACGAGGCAGCGCGGCTATCGTGGCTGGCCACGACGGGCGTTCCTTGCGCAGCTGTGCTCGAC
GTTGTCACTGAAGCGGGAAGGGACTGGCTGCTATTGGGCGAAGTGCCGGGGCAGGATCTCCTGTCATCTC
ACCTTGCTCCTGCCGAGAAAGTATCCATCATGGCTGATGCAATGCGGCGGCTGCATACGCTTGATCCGGC
TACCTGCCCATTCGACCACCAAGCGAAACATCGCATCGAGCGAGCACGTACTCGGATGGAAGCCGGTCTT
GTCGATCAGGATGATCTGGACGAAGAGCATCAGGGGCTCGCGCCAGCCGAACTGTTCGCCAGGCTCAAGG
CGAGCATGCCCGACGGCGAGGATCTCGTCGTGACCCATGGCGATGCCTGCTTGCCGAATATCATGGTGGA
AAATGGCCGCTTTTCTGGATTCATCGACTGTGGCCGGCTGGGTGTGGCGGACCGCTATCAGGACATAGCG
TTGGCTACCCGTGATATTGCTGAAGAGCTTGGCGGCGAATGGGCTGACCGCTTCCTCGTGCTTTACGGTA
TCGCCGCTCCCGATTCGCAGCGCATCGCCTTCTATCGCCTTCTTGACGAGTTCTTCTGAGCGGGACTCTG
GGGTTCGAAATGACCGACCAAGCGACGCCCAACCTGCCATCACGAGATTTCGATTCCACCGCCGCCTTCT
ATGAAAGGTTGGGCTTCGGAATCGTTTTCCGGGACGCCGGCTGGATGATCCTCCAGCGCGGGGATCTCAT
GCTGGAGTTCTTCGCCCACCCTAGGGGGAGGCTAACTGAAACACGGAAGGAGACAATACCGGAAGGAACC
CGCGCTATGACGGCAATAAAAAGACAGAATAAAACGCACGGTGTTGGGTCGTTTGTTCATAAACGCGGGG
TTCGGTCCCAGGGCTGGCACTCTGTCGATACCCCACCGAGACCCCATTGGGGCCAATACGCCCGCGTTTC
TTCCTTTTCCCCACCCCACCCCCCAAGTTCGGGTGAAGGCCCAGGGCTCGCAGCCAACGTCGGGGCGGCA
GGCCCTGCCATAGCCTCAGGTTACTCATATATACTTTAGATTGATTTAAAACTTCATTTTTAATTTAAAA
GGATCTAGGTGAAGATCCTTTTTGATAATCTCATGACCAAAATCCCTTAACGTGAGTTTTCGTTCCACTG
AGCGTCAGACCCCGTAGAAAAGATCAAAGGATCTTCTTGAGATCCTTTTTTTCTGCGCGTAATCTGCTGC
TTGCAAACAAAAAAACCACCGCTACCAGCGGTGGTTTGTTTGCCGGATCAAGAGCTACCAACTCTTTTTC
CGAAGGTAACTGGCTTCAGCAGAGCGCAGATACCAAATACTGTTCTTCTAGTGTAGCCGTAGTTAGGCCA
CCACTTCAAGAACTCTGTAGCACCGCCTACATACCTCGCTCTGCTAATCCTGTTACCAGTGGCTGCTGCC
AGTGGCGATAAGTCGTGTCTTACCGGGTTGGACTCAAGACGATAGTTACCGGATAAGGCGCAGCGGTCGG
GCTGAACGGGGGGTTCGTGCACACAGCCCAGCTTGGAGCGAACGACCTACACCGAACTGAGATACCTACA
GCGTGAGCTATGAGAAAGCGCCACGCTTCCCGAAGGGAGAAAGGCGGACAGGTATCCGGTAAGCGGCAGG
GTCGGAACAGGAGAGCGCACGAGGGAGCTTCCAGGGGGAAACGCCTGGTATCTTTATAGTCCTGTCGGGT
TTCGCCACCTCTGACTTGAGCGTCGATTTTTGTGATGCTCGTCAGGGGGGCGGAGCCTATGGAAAAACGC
CAGCAACGCGGCCTTTTTACGGTTCCTGGCCTTTTGCTGGCCTTTTGCTCACATGTTCTTTCCTGCGTTA
TCCCCTGATTCTGTGGATAACCGTATTACCGCCATGCATTAGTTATTAATAGTAATCAATTACGGGGTCA
TTAGTTCATAGCCCATATATGGAGTTCCGCGTTACATAACTTACGGTAAATGGCCCGCCTGGCTGACCGC
CCAACGACCCCCGCCCATTGACGTCAATAATGACGTATGTTCCCATAGTAACGCCAATAGGGACTTTCCA
TTGACGTCAATGGGTGGAGTATTTACGGTAAACTGCCCACTTGGCAGTACATCAAGTGTATCATATGCCA
AGTACGCCCCCTATTGACGTCAATGACGGTAAATGGCCCGCCTGGCATTATGCCCAGTACATGACCTTAT
GGGACTTTCCTACTTGGCAGTACATCTACGTATTAGTCATCGCTATTACCATG
