>Addgene plasmid #164464 | H2B-mGreenLantern | depositor partial sequence | sequence record 319211 | Partial
ACGTCAGATCCGCTAGCGCTACCGGACTCAGATCTCGAGCTCAAGCTTCGAATTCTGCAGTCGACGGTAC
CGCCACCATGCCAGAGCCAGCGAAGTCTGCTCCCGCCCCGAAAAAGGGCTCCAAGAAGGCGGTGACTAAG
GCGCAGAAGAAAGGCGGCAAGAAGCGCAAGCGCAGCCGCAAGGAGAGCTATTCCATCTATGTGTACAAGG
TTCTGAAGCAGGTCCACCCTGACACCGGCATTTCGTCCAAGGCCATGGGCATCATGAATTCGTTTGTGAA
CGACATTTTCGAGCGCATCGCAGGTGAGGCTTCCCGCCTGGCGCATTACAACAAGCGCTCGACCATCACC
TCCAGGGAGATCCAGACGGCCGTGCGCCTGCTGCTGCCTGGGGAGTTGGCCAAGCACGCCGTGTCCGAGG
GTACTAAGGCCATCACCAAGTACACCAGCGCTAAGGATCCACCGGTCGCCACCATGGTGAGCAAGGGCGA
GGAGCTGTTCACCGGGGTGGTGCCCATCCTGGTCGAGCTGGACGGCGACGTAAACGGCCACAAGTTCAGC
GTCCGCGGCGAGGGCGAGGGCGATGCCACCAACGGCAAGCTGACCCTGAAGTTCATCTGCACCACCGGCA
AGCTGCCCGTGCCCTGGCCCACCCTCGTGACCACCTTAGGCTACGGCGTGGCCTGCTTCGCCCGCTACCC
CGACCACATGAAGCAGCACGACTTCTTCAAGTCCGCCATGCCCGAAGGCTACGTCCAGGAGCGCACCATC
TCTTTCAAGGACGACGGTACCTACAAGACCCGCGCCGAGGTGAAGTTCGAGGGCGACACCCTGGTGAACC
GCATCGTGCTGAAGGGCATCGACTTCAAGGAGGACGGCAACATCCTGGGGCACAAGCTGGAGTACAACTT
CAACAGCCACAAGGTCTATATCACGGCCGACAAGCAGAAGAACGGCATCAAGGCTAACTTCAAGACCCGC
CACAACGTTGAGGACGGCGGCGTGCAGCTCGCCGACCACTACCAGCAGAACACCCCCATCGGCGACGGCC
CCGTGCTGCTGCCCGACAACCACTACCTGAGCCATCAGTCCAAACTGAGCAAAGACCCCAACGAGAAGCG
CGATCACATGGTCCTGAAGGAGAGGGTGACCGCCGCCGGGATTACACATGACATGGACGAGCTGTACAAG
TAAAGCGGCCGCGACTCTAGATCATAATCAGCCATACCACATTGAGAGG
